Addgene plasmid #105430: pJOG822
Purpose: Synthetic biology
Depositing lab: Johannes Stuttmann. Depositing organization: Martin-Luther-Universitaet Halle-Wittenberg. Publication: Peripheral infrastructure vectors and an extended set of plant parts for the Modular Cloning system. Gantner J, Ordon J, Ilse T, Kretschmer C, Gruetzner R, Lofke C, Dagdas Y, Burstenbinder K, Marillonnet S, Stuttmann J. PLoS One. 2018 May 30;13(5):e0197185. doi: 10.1371/journal.pone.0197185. eCollection 2018. PubMed 29847550.
Backbone
  Vector backbone: pICH41308 (Engler et al., 2014)
  Vector type: Synthetic Biology
Growth in bacteria
  Bacterial resistance: Spectinomycin, 50 μg/mL
  Growth temperature: 37°C
  Growth strain: DH5alpha
  Copy number: High Copy
Gene/Insert
  Gene/Insert name: YFP fused to SV40 Nuclear Localisation Signal
  Mutation: BsaI/ BpiI restriction sites removed
  Cloning method: Restriction Enzyme; 5′ cloning site BpiI (destroyed during cloning); 3′ cloning site BpiI (destroyed during cloning)
  Sequencing primers: 5′ CTTTGAGTGAGCTGATACCG; 3′ GGGTTCCGCGCACATTTC
Terms and licenses: Academic/Nonprofit Terms; Industry Terms: Not Available to Industry
How to cite: pJOG822 was a gift from Johannes Stuttmann (Addgene plasmid # 105430 ; http://n2t.net/addgene:105430 ; RRID:Addgene_105430)
