[The description below was written by a language model from this plasmid's Addgene catalogue record and pLannotate feature annotations shown in this document.]
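Description:
pJOG822 is a small (about 3 kb) Modular Cloning (MoClo) part plasmid, built in the pICH41308 level 0 backbone as part of an extended set of plant parts for Golden Gate-style hierarchical assembly. It is maintained in E. coli from a high-copy ColE1/pUC-type origin and selected with spectinomycin through the aadA gene, which the annotation places downstream of an AmpR (bla) promoter. The short integrase, gentamicin acetyltransferase and lacI fragments flagged by the annotation appear to be remnants of the resistance cassette and backbone rather than functional genes.

The payload is a promoterless coding module: yellow fluorescent protein fused to the SV40 nuclear localisation signal. The feature table identifies the fluorescent protein as mEYFP, the enhanced YFP variant carrying the monomerizing A206K substitution. The NLS itself is not separately annotated, so its position relative to YFP cannot be read from the table. Internal BsaI and BpiI recognition sites were removed from the insert ("domestication"), which is necessary because these type IIS enzymes drive MoClo assembly steps. The fragment was inserted via BpiI sites that were destroyed during cloning, the standard way level 0 modules are made. No promoter or terminator for the YFP-NLS sequence is listed, consistent with a part that is not meant to be expressed from this plasmid.

The module is intended to be combined with promoter, terminator and other coding parts into a transcription unit, giving a nuclear-targeted fluorescent marker or tag for expression constructs in plants. The exact fusion-site overhangs, and hence the module's position in an assembly, are not stated in the record.
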