Features (pLannotate 1.2.2; 7 found; start..end, strand, type, name):
    259..308     +  CDS            lacI (fragment): lac repressor; lacI; The lac repressor binds to the lac operator to inhibit transcription in E. coli. This inhibition can be relieved by adding lactose or isopropyl-β-D-thiogalactopyranoside (IPTG).
    325..1041    +  CDS            mEYFP: enhanced YFP with monomerizing A206K mutation (Zacharias et al., 2002) mammalian codon-optimized
   1197..1301    +  promoter       AmpR promoter: bla
   1292..1372    -  CDS            int (fragment): INT2_ECOLX - Protein inferred from homology: Swiss-Prot protein existence level 3. Putative integrase believed to be involved in the insertion of antibiotic resistance genes into plasmids and transposons. From Escherichia coli.
   1460..1516    +  CDS            GmR (fragment): gentamycin acetyltransferase; aacC1; confers resistance to gentamycin
   1523..2311    +  CDS            aadA: S3AD_ECOLX - Experimental evidence at protein level: Swiss-Prot protein existence level 1. Mediates bacterial resistance to the antibiotics streptomycin and spectinomycin. From Escherichia coli.
   2485..76      +  rep_origin     ori (across the origin): high-copy-number ColE1/pMB1/pBR322/pUC origin of replication
>Addgene plasmid #105430 | pJOG822 | addgene full sequence | sequence record 207464 | Addgene NGS Result
TCCTGTCGGGTTTCGCCACCTCTGACTTGAGCGTCGATTTTTGTGATGCTCGTCAGGGGGGCGGAGCCTA
TGGAAAAACGCCAGCAACGCGGCCTTTTTACGGTTCCTGGCCTTTTGCTGGCCTTTTGCTCACATGTTCT
TTCCTGCGTTATCCCCTGATTCTGTGGATAACCGTATTACCGCCTTTGAGTGAGCTGATACCGCTCGCCG
CAGCCGAACGACCGAGCGCAGCGAGTCAGTGAGCGAGGAAGCGGAAGAGCGCCCAATACGCAAACCGCCT
CTCCCCGCGCGTTGGCCGATTCATTAATCACTCTGTGGTCTCAAATGGTGAGCAAGGGCGAGGAGCTGTT
CACCGGGGTGGTGCCCATCCTGGTCGAGCTGGACGGCGACGTAAACGGCCACAAGTTCAGCGTGTCCGGC
GAGGGCGAGGGCGATGCCACCTACGGCAAGCTGACCCTGAAGTTCATCTGCACCACCGGCAAGCTGCCCG
TGCCCTGGCCCACCCTCGTGACCACCTTCGGCTACGGCCTGAAGTGCTTCGCCCGCTACCCCGACCACAT
GAAGCAGCACGACTTCTTCAAGTCCGCCATGCCCGAAGGCTACGTCCAGGAGCGCACCATCTTCTTCAAG
GACGACGGCAACTACAAGACCCGCGCCGAGGTGAAGTTCGAGGGCGACACCCTGGTGAACCGCATCGAGC
TGAAGGGCATCGACTTCAAGGAGGACGGCAACATCCTGGGGCACAAGCTGGAGTACAACTACAACAGCCA
CAACGTCTATATCATGGCCGACAAGCAGAAGAACGGCATCAAGGTGAACTTCAAGATCCGCCACAACATC
GAGGACGGCAGCGTGCAGCTCGCCGACCACTACCAGCAGAACACCCCCATCGGCGACGGCCCCGTGCTGC
TGCCCGACAACCACTACCTGAGCTACCAGTCCAAGCTGAGCAAAGACCCCAACGAGAAGCGCGATCACAT
GGTCCTGCTGGAGTTCGTGACCGCCGCCGGGATCACTCACGGCATGGACGAGCTGTACAAGCCTAAGAAG
AAGAGAAAGGTTGGAGGATAAGCTTTGAGACCACGAAGTGGCTCTTCAGTGGACGAAAGGGCCTCGTGAT
ACGCCTATTTTTATAGGTTAATGTCATGATAATAATGGTTTCTTAGACGTCAGGTGGCACTTTTCGGGGA
AATGTGCGCGGAACCCCTATTTGTTTATTTTTCTAAATACATTCAAATATGTATCCGCTCATGAGACAAT
AACCCTGATAAATGCTTCAATAATATTGAAAAAGGAAGAGTATGCGCTCACGCAACTGGTCCAGAACCTT
GACCGAACGCAGCGGTGGTAACGGCGCAGTGGCGGTTTTCATGGCTTGTTATGACTGTTTTTTTTTGGGG
TACAGTCTATGCCTCGGGCATCCAAGCAGCAAGCGCGTTACGCCGTGGGTCGATGTTTGATGTTATGGAG
CAGCAACGATGTTACGCAGCAGGGCAGTCGCCCTAAAACAAAGTTAAACATCATGAGGGAAGCGGTGATC
GCCGAAGTATCGACTCAACTATCAGAGGTAGTTGGCGTCATCGAGCGCCATCTCGAACCGACGTTGCTGG
CCGTACATTTGTACGGCTCCGCAGTGGATGGCGGCCTGAAGCCACACAGCGATATTGATTTGCTGGTTAC
GGTGACCGTAAGGCTTGATGAAACAACGCGGCGAGCTTTGATCAACGACCTTTTGGAAACTTCGGCTTCC
CCTGGAGAGAGCGAGATTCTCCGCGCTGTAGAAGTCACCATTGTTGTGCACGACGACATCATTCCGTGGC
GTTATCCAGCTAAGCGCGAACTGCAATTTGGAGAATGGCAGCGCAATGACATTCTTGCAGGTATCTTCGA
GCCAGCCACGATCGACATTGATCTGGCTATCTTGCTGACAAAAGCAAGAGAACATAGCGTTGCCTTGGTA
GGTCCAGCGGCGGAGGAACTCTTTGATCCGGTTCCTGAACAGGATCTATTTGAGGCGCTAAATGAAACCT
TAACGCTATGGAACTCGCCGCCCGACTGGGCTGGCGATGAGCGAAATGTAGTGCTTACGTTGTCCCGCAT
TTGGTACAGCGCAGTAACCGGCAAAATCGCGCCGAAGGATGTCGCTGCCGACTGGGCAATGGAGCGCCTG
CCGGCCCAGTATCAGCCCGTCATACTTGAAGCTAGACAGGCTTATCTTGGACAAGAAGAAGATCGCTTGG
CCTCGCGCGCAGATCAGTTGGAAGAATTTGTCCATTACGTAAAAGGCGAGATCACCAAGGTAGTCGGCAA
ATAACTGTCAGACCAAGTTTACTCATATATACTTTAGATTGATTTAAAACTTCATTTTTAATTTAAAAGG
ATCTAGGTGAAGATCCTTTTTGATAATCTCATGACCAAAATCCCTTAACGTGAGTTTTCGTTCCACTGAG
CGTCAGACCCCGTAGAAAAGATCAAAGGATCTTCTTGAGATCCTTTTTTTCTGCGCGTAATCTGCTGCTT
GCAAACAAAAAAACCACCGCTACCAGCGGTGGTTTGTTTGCCGGATCAAGAGCTACCAACTCTTTTTCCG
AAGGTAACTGGCTTCAGCAGAGCGCAGATACCAAATACTGTTCTTCTAGTGTAGCCGTAGTTAGGCCACC
ACTTCAAGAACTCTGTAGCACCGCCTACATACCTCGCTCTGCTAATCCTGTTACCAGTGGCTGCTGCCAG
TGGCGATAAGTCGTGTCTTACCGGGTTGGACTCAAGACGATAGTTACCGGATAAGGCGCAGCGGTCGGGC
TGAACGGGGGGTTCGTGCACACAGCCCAGCTTGGAGCGAACGACCTACACCGAACTGAGATACCTACAGC
GTGAGCTATGAGAAAGCGCCACGCTTCCCGAAGGGAGAAAGGCGGACAGGTATCCGGTAAGCGGCAGGGT
CGGAACAGGAGAGCGCACGAGGGAGCTTCCAGGGGGAAACGCCTGGTATCTTTATAG
